Addgene plasmid #170236: LV_EF1a_Ikkalpha(S176E,S180E)-P2A-Hygro_Barcode
Purpose: Barcoded lentiviral vector to express Ikkalpha (S176E, S180E) in mammalian cells under control of EF1a promoter. Barcoded for transcript detection in single cell RNA-seq
Depositing lab: Prashant Mali. Depositing organization: University of California, San Diego (UCSD). Publication: Charting oncogenicity of genes and variants across lineages via multiplexed screens in teratomas. Parekh U, McDonald D, Dailamy A, Wu Y, Cordes T, Zhang K, Tipps A, Metallo C, Mali P. iScience. 2021 Sep 20;24(10):103149. doi: 10.1016/j.isci.2021.103149. eCollection 2021 Oct 22. PubMed 34646987.
Backbone
  Vector backbone: Unknown
  Backbone size w/o insert (bp): 9514
  Vector type: Lentiviral
  Selectable markers: Hygromycin
Growth in bacteria
  Bacterial resistance: Ampicillin, 100 μg/mL
  Growth temperature: 37°C
  Growth strain: NEB Stable
  Copy number: High Copy
Gene/Insert
  Gene/Insert name: CHUK
  Species: H. sapiens (human)
  Insert size (bp): 2235
  Mutation: S176E, S180E
  Entrez Gene: CHUK (a.k.a. BPS2, IKBKA, IKK-1, IKK-alpha, IKK1, IKKA, NFKBIKA, TCF16)
  Promoter: EF1a
  Tag / fusion protein: V5 (N terminal on insert)
  Cloning method: Gibson Cloning
  Sequencing primers: 5′ 5'-ttctcaagcctcagacagtgg-3'
Resource information
  A portion of this plasmid was derived from a plasmid made by: Sabatini and Wood Cancer Pathways ORFs Kit (#1000000072)
Terms and licenses: Academic/Nonprofit Terms; Industry Terms: Not Available to Industry
Depositor comments: Please note: Plasmid contains a V268I mutation in CHUK. This mutation is not known to affect plasmid function.
How to cite: LV_EF1a_Ikkalpha(S176E,S180E)-P2A-Hygro_Barcode was a gift from Prashant Mali (Addgene plasmid # 170236 ; http://n2t.net/addgene:170236 ; RRID:Addgene_170236)
