[The description below was written by a language model from this plasmid's Addgene catalogue record and pLannotate feature annotations shown in this document.]
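Description:
LV_EF1a_Ikkalpha(S176E,S180E)-P2A-Hygro_Barcode is a lentiviral transfer plasmid for expressing a mutant form of human IKKα (gene CHUK) in mammalian cells. The parental backbone is not named in the record. The sequenced plasmid is about 11.7 kb and is maintained in E. coli through a high-copy ColE1/pUC-type origin with ampicillin resistance. An f1 origin and an SV40/EM7-driven bleomycin/Zeocin resistance cassette also lie outside the viral region. The viral genome is transcribed from a CMV enhancer/promoter fused to a truncated HIV-1 5' LTR, an arrangement typical of Tat-independent vector designs. It carries the Ψ packaging signal with a partial gag sequence, the RRE for Rev-dependent nuclear export, and the cPPT/CTS. It ends in a truncated 3' LTR preceded by a loxP site and followed by a bGH polyadenylation signal.

Within the provirus, the EF-1α promoter drives the 2,235 bp CHUK open reading frame carrying S176E and S180E. These glutamate substitutions presumably act as phosphomimetics, although the record does not state their functional effect. The catalogue entry lists an N-terminal V5 tag, which the feature table does not annotate. The depositor also notes an additional V268I change that is not known to affect function. Per the construct name, the ORF is joined by a P2A self-cleaving peptide to the hygromycin phosphotransferase gene (hph), so kinase and selection marker come from a single transcript and transduced cells can be selected with hygromycin. The vector also carries a barcode, not annotated in the table, that allows the transcript to be identified in single-cell RNA-seq. This suits it to pooled, multiplexed overexpression screens, and the associated study examined the oncogenicity of genes and variants in teratomas.
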