Features (pLannotate 1.2.2; 33 found; start..end, strand, type, name):
     31..83      -  misc_feature   bom (fragment): basis of mobility region from pBR322
    238..617     +  enhancer       CMV enhancer: human cytomegalovirus immediate early enhancer
    618..817     +  promoter       CMV promoter: human cytomegalovirus (CMV) immediate early promoter
    835..1015    +  LTR            5' LTR (truncated): truncated 5' long terminal repeat (LTR) from HIV-1
   1062..1187    +  misc_feature   HIV-1 Ψ: packaging signal of human immunodeficiency virus type 1
   1171..1534    +  CDS            HIV-1 gag (fragment): gag protein from human immunodeficiency virus 1; gag
   1680..1913    +  misc_feature   RRE: The Rev response element (RRE) of HIV-1 allows for Rev-dependent mRNA export from the nucleus to the cytoplasm.
   2290..2390    +  CDS            Rev (fragment): human immunodeficiency virus 1 (HIV-1) Rev protein; rev; enhances nuclear export of unspliced and incompletely spliced viral mRNAs
   2440..2557    +  misc_feature   cPPT/CTS: central polypurine tract and central termination sequence of HIV-1
   2620..2686    +  CDS            small t antigen (fragment): SV40 (simian virus 40) small t antigen
   2693..3871    +  promoter       EF-1α promoter: strong constitutive promoter for human elongation factor EF-1α
   3888..3906    +  promoter       T7 promoter: promoter for bacteriophage T7 RNA polymerase
   3926..3962    -  misc_feature   MCS (fragment): pBluescript multiple cloning site
   3970..6204    +  CDS            CHUK: IKKA_HUMAN - Also known as IKKA, TCF16. Experimental evidence at protein level: Swiss-Prot protein existence level 1. Serine kinase that plays an essential role in the NF-kappa-B signaling pathway which is activated by multiple stimuli such as inflammatory cytokines, bacterial or viral products, DNA damages or other cellular stresses. Acts as part of the canonical IKK complex in the conventional pathway of NF-kappa-B activation and phosphorylates inhibitors of NF-kappa-B on serine residues. These modifications allow polyubiquitination of the inhibitors and subsequent degradation by the proteas
   6271..7293    +  CDS            hph: KHYB_ECOLX - Experimental evidence at protein level: Swiss-Prot protein existence level 1. The aminoglycoside phosphotransferases achieve inactivation of their antibiotic substrates by phosphorylation. Only phosphorylates hygromycin and closely related compounds such as demethyl analogs and destomycin. From Escherichia coli.
   7377..7490    +  CDS            nef (fragment): NEF_HV1LA - Experimental evidence at protein level: Swiss-Prot protein existence level 1. Extracellular Nef protein targets CD4(+) T-lymphocytes for apoptosis by interacting with CXCR4 surface receptors. From Human immunodeficiency virus type 1 group M subtype B (isolate Lai) (HIV-1).
   7488..7521    +  protein_bind   loxP: Cre-mediated recombination occurs in the 8-bp core sequence (GCATACAT). Cre recombinase
   7546..7726    +  LTR            5' LTR (truncated): truncated 5' long terminal repeat (LTR) from HIV-1
   7758..7982    +  polyA_signal   bGH poly(A) signal: bovine growth hormone polyadenylation signal
   7986..8007    +  promoter       SV40 promoter (fragment): SV40 enhancer and early promoter
   8028..8456    +  rep_origin     f1 ori (sequence partly withheld): f1 bacteriophage origin of replication; arrow indicates direction of (+) strand synthesis
   8470..8799    +  promoter       SV40 promoter: SV40 enhancer and early promoter
   8847..8894    +  promoter       EM7 promoter: synthetic bacterial promoter&nbsp
   8913..9287    +  CDS            BleoR: antibiotic-binding protein; Sh ble from Streptoalloteichus hindustanus; confers resistance to bleomycin, phleomycin, and Zeocin™
   9297..9422    +  CDS            ble (fragment): BLE_KLEPN - Experimental evidence at protein level: Swiss-Prot protein existence level 1. Binding protein with a strong affinity to the bleomycin family of antibiotics. Binds to CL990; an antimitotic-antibiotic compound. From Klebsiella pneumoniae.
   9417..9538    +  polyA_signal   SV40 poly(A) signal: SV40 polyadenylation signal
   9609..9631    -  protein_bind   lac operator (fragment): The lac repressor binds to the lac operator to inhibit transcription in E. coli. This inhibition can be relieved by adding lactose or isopropyl-β-D-thiogalactopyranoside (IPTG). lac repressor encoded by lacI
   9635..9665    -  promoter       lac promoter: promoter for the E. coli lac operon
   9680..9701    -  protein_bind   CAP binding site: CAP binding activates transcription in the presence of cAMP. E. coli catabolite activator protein
   9714..9806    -  CDS            lacI (fragment): lac repressor; lacI; The lac repressor binds to the lac operator to inhibit transcription in E. coli. This inhibition can be relieved by adding lactose or isopropyl-β-D-thiogalactopyranoside (IPTG).
   9989..10577   -  rep_origin     ori: high-copy-number ColE1/pMB1/pBR322/pUC origin of replication
  10748..11608   -  CDS            AmpR: β-lactamase; bla; confers resistance to ampicillin, carbenicillin, and related antibiotics
  11609..11713   -  promoter       AmpR promoter: bla
>Addgene plasmid #170236 | LV_EF1a_Ikkalpha(S176E,S180E)-P2A-Hygro_Barcode | addgene full sequence | sequence record 334484 | Addgene NGS Result
GTCGACGGATCGGGAGATCTCCCGATCCCCTATGGTGCACTCTCAGTACAATCTGCTCTGATGCCGCATA
GTTAAGCCAGTATCTGCTCCCTGCTTGTGTGTTGGAGGTCGCTGAGTAGTGCGCGAGCAAAATTTAAGCT
ACAACAAGGCAAGGCTTGACCGACAATTGCATGAAGAATCTGCTTAGGGTTAGGCGTTTTGCGCTGCTTC
GCGATGTACGGGCCAGATATACGCGTTGACATTGATTATTGACTAGTTATTAATAGTAATCAATTACGGG
GTCATTAGTTCATAGCCCATATATGGAGTTCCGCGTTACATAACTTACGGTAAATGGCCCGCCTGGCTGA
CCGCCCAACGACCCCCGCCCATTGACGTCAATAATGACGTATGTTCCCATAGTAACGCCAATAGGGACTT
TCCATTGACGTCAATGGGTGGAGTATTTACGGTAAACTGCCCACTTGGCAGTACATCAAGTGTATCATAT
GCCAAGTACGCCCCCTATTGACGTCAATGACGGTAAATGGCCCGCCTGGCATTATGCCCAGTACATGACC
TTATGGGACTTTCCTACTTGGCAGTACATCTACGTATTAGTCATCGCTATTACCATGGTGATGCGGTTTT
GGCAGTACATCAATGGGCGTGGATAGCGGTTTGACTCACGGGGATTTCCAAGTCTCCACCCCATTGACGT
CAATGGGAGTTTGTTTTGGCACCAAAATCAACGGGACTTTCCAAAATGTCGTAACAACTCCGCCCCATTG
ACGCAAATGGGCGGTAGGCGTGTACGGTGGGAGGTCTATATAAGCAGCGCGTTTTGCCTGTACTGGGTCT
CTCTGGTTAGACCAGATCTGAGCCTGGGAGCTCTCTGGCTAACTAGGGAACCCACTGCTTAAGCCTCAAT
AAAGCTTGCCTTGAGTGCTTCAAGTAGTGTGTGCCCGTCTGTTGTGTGACTCTGGTAACTAGAGATCCCT
CAGACCCTTTTAGTCAGTGTGGAAAATCTCTAGCAGTGGCGCCCGAACAGGGACTTGAAAGCGAAAGGGA
AACCAGAGGAGCTCTCTCGACGCAGGACTCGGCTTGCTGAAGCGCGCACGGCAAGAGGCGAGGGGCGGCG
ACTGGTGAGTACGCCAAAAATTTTGACTAGCGGAGGCTAGAAGGAGAGAGATGGGTGCGAGAGCGTCAGT
ATTAAGCGGGGGAGAATTAGATCGCGATGGGAAAAAATTCGGTTAAGGCCAGGGGGAAAGAAAAAATATA
AATTAAAACATATAGTATGGGCAAGCAGGGAGCTAGAACGATTCGCAGTTAATCCTGGCCTGTTAGAAAC
ATCAGAAGGCTGTAGACAAATACTGGGACAGCTACAACCATCCCTTCAGACAGGATCAGAAGAACTTAGA
TCATTATATAATACAGTAGCAACCCTCTATTGTGTGCATCAAAGGATAGAGATAAAAGACACCAAGGAAG
CTTTAGACAAGATAGAGGAAGAGCAAAACAAAAGTAAGACCACCGCACAGCAAGCGGCCGCTGATCTTCA
GACCTGGAGGAGGAGATATGAGGGACAATTGGAGAAGTGAATTATATAAATATAAAGTAGTAAAAATTGA
ACCATTAGGAGTAGCACCCACCAAGGCAAAGAGAAGAGTGGTGCAGAGAGAAAAAAGAGCAGTGGGAATA
GGAGCTTTGTTCCTTGGGTTCTTGGGAGCAGCAGGAAGCACTATGGGCGCAGCGTCAATGACGCTGACGG
TACAGGCCAGACAATTATTGTCTGGTATAGTGCAGCAGCAGAACAATTTGCTGAGGGCTATTGAGGCGCA
ACAGCATCTGTTGCAACTCACAGTCTGGGGCATCAAGCAGCTCCAGGCAAGAATCCTGGCTGTGGAAAGA
TACCTAAAGGATCAACAGCTCCTGGGGATTTGGGGTTGCTCTGGAAAACTCATTTGCACCACTGCTGTGC
CTTGGAATGCTAGTTGGAGTAATAAATCTCTGGAACAGATTTGGAATCACACGACCTGGATGGAGTGGGA
CAGAGAAATTAACAATTACACAAGCTTAATACACTCCTTAATTGAAGAATCGCAAAACCAGCAAGAAAAG
AATGAACAAGAATTATTGGAATTAGATAAATGGGCAAGTTTGTGGAATTGGTTTAACATAACAAATTGGC
TGTGGTATATAAAATTATTCATAATGATAGTAGGAGGCTTGGTAGGTTTAAGAATAGTTTTTGCTGTACT
TTCTATAGTGAATAGAGTTAGGCAGGGATATTCACCATTATCGTTTCAGACCCACCTCCCAACCCCGAGG
GGACCCGACAGGCCCGAAGGAATAGAAGAAGAAGGTGGAGAGAGAGACAGAGACAGATCCATTCGATTAG
TGAACGGATCGGCACTGCGTGCGCCAATTCTGCAGACAAATGGCAGTATTCATCCACAATTTTAAAAGAA
AAGGGGGGATTGGGGGGTACAGTGCAGGGGAAAGAATAGTAGACATAATAGCAACAGACATACAAACTAA
AGAATTACAAAAACAAATTACAAAAATTCAAAATTTTCGGGTTTATTACAGGGACAGCAGAGATCCAGTT
TGGTTAATTAATCGATAAGCTTTGCAAAGATGGATAAAGTTTTAAACAGAGAGGAATCTTTGCAGCTAAT
GGACCTTCTAGGTCTTGAAAGGAGTGGGAATTGGCTCCGGTGCCCGTCAGTGGGCAGAGCGCACATCGCC
CACAGTCCCCGAGAAGTTGGGGGGAGGGGTCGGCAATTGAACCGGTGCCTAGAGAAGGTGGCGCGGGGTA
AACTGGGAAAGTGATGTCGTGTACTGGCTCCGCCTTTTTCCCGAGGGTGGGGGAGAACCGTATATAAGTG
CAGTAGTCGCCGTGAACGTTCTTTTTCGCAACGGGTTTGCCGCCAGAACACAGGTAAGTGCCGTGTGTGG
TTCCCGCGGGCCTGGCCTCTTTACGGGTTATGGCCCTTGCGTGCCTTGAATTACTTCCACCTGGCTGCAG
TACGTGATTCTTGATCCCGAGCTTCGGGTTGGAAGTGGGTGGGAGAGTTCGAGGCCTTGCGCTTAAGGAG
CCCCTTCGCCTCGTGCTTGAGTTGAGGCCTGGCCTGGGCGCTGGGGCCGCCGCGTGCGAATCTGGTGGCA
CCTTCGCGCCTGTCTCGCTGCTTTCGATAAGTCTCTAGCCATTTAAAATTTTTGATGACCTGCTGCGACG
CTTTTTTTCTGGCAAGATAGTCTTGTAAATGCGGGCCAAGATCTGCACACTGGTATTTCGGTTTTTGGGG
CCGCGGGCGGCGACGGGGCCCGTGCGTCCCAGCGCACATGTTCGGCGAGGCGGGGCCTGCGAGCGCGGCC
ACCGAGAATCGGACGGGGGTAGTCTCAAGCTGGCCGGCCTGCTCTGGTGCCTGGCCTCGCGCCGCCGTGT
ATCGCCCCGCCCTGGGCGGCAAGGCTGGCCCGGTCGGCACCAGTTGCGTGAGCGGAAAGATGGCCGCTTC
CCGGCCCTGCTGCAGGGAGCTCAAAATGGAGGACGCGGCGCTCGGGAGAGCGGGCGGGTGAGTCACCCAC
ACAAAGGAAAAGGGCCTTTCCGTCCTCAGCCGTCGCTTCATGTGACTCCACGGAGTACCGGGCGCCGTCC
AGGCACCTCGATTAGTTCTCGAGCTTTTGGAGTACGTCGTCTTTAGGTTGGGGGGAGGGGTTTTATGCGA
TGGAGTTTCCCCACACTGAGTGGGTGGAGACTGAAGTTAGGCCAGCTTGGCACTTGATGTAATTCTCCTT
GGAATTTGCCCTTTTTGAGTTTGGATCTTGGTTCATTCTCAAGCCTCAGACAGTGGTTCAAAGTTTTTTT
CTTCCATTTCAGGTGTCGTGAGGAATTAGCTTGGTACTAATACGACTCACTATAGGGAGACCCAAGCTGG
CTAGGTAAGCTTGATATCGAATTCCTGCAGCCCGGGGGATCCCGCCACCATGGAGCGGCCCCCGGGGCTG
CGGCCGGGCGCGGGCGGGCCCTGGGAGATGCGGGAGCGGCTGGGCACCGGCGGCTTCGGGAACGTCTGTC
TGTACCAGCATCGGGAACTTGATCTCAAAATAGCAATTAAGTCTTGTCGCCTAGAGCTAAGTACCAAAAA
CAGAGAACGATGGTGCCATGAAATCCAGATTATGAAGAAGTTGAACCATGCCAATGTTGTAAAGGCCTGT
GATGTTCCTGAAGAATTGAATATTTTGATTCATGATGTGCCTCTTCTAGCAATGGAATACTGTTCTGGAG
GAGATCTCCGAAAGCTGCTCAACAAACCAGAAAATTGTTGTGGACTTAAAGAAAGCCAGATACTTTCTTT
ACTAAGTGATATAGGGTCTGGGATTCGATATTTGCATGAAAACAAAATTATACATCGAGATCTAAAACCT
GAAAACATAGTTCTTCAGGATGTTGGTGGAAAGATAATACATAAAATAATTGATCTGGGATATGCCAAAG
ATGTTGATCAAGGAGAACTGTGTACAGAATTTGTGGGAACACTGCAGTATCTGGCCCCAGAGCTCTTTGA
GAATAAGCCTTACACAGCCACTGTTGATTATTGGAGCTTTGGGACCATGGTATTTGAATGTATTGCTGGA
TATAGGCCTTTTTTGCATCATCTGCAGCCATTTACCTGGCATGAGAAGATTAAGAAGAAGGATCCAAAGT
GTATATTTGCATGTGAAGAGATGTCAGGAGAAGTTCGGTTTAGTAGCCATTTACCTCAACCAAATAGCCT
TTGTAGTTTAATAGTAGAACCCATGGAAAACTGGCTACAGTTGATGTTGAATTGGGACCCTCAGCAGAGA
GGAGGACCTGTTGACCTTACTTTGAAGCAGCCAAGATGTTTTGTATTAATGGATCACATTTTGAATTTGA
AGATAGTACACATCCTAAATATGACTTCTGCAAAGATAATTTCTTTTCTGTTACCACCTGATGAAAGTCT
TCATTCATTACAGTCTCGTATTGAGCGTGAAACTGGAATAAATACTGGTTCTCAAGAACTTCTTTCAGAG
ACAGGAATTTCTCTGGATCCTCGGAAACCAGCCTCTCAATGTGTTCTAGATGGAGTTAGAGGCTGTGATA
GCTATATGGTTTATTTGTTTGATAAAAGTAAAACTGTATATGAAGGGCCATTTGCTTCCAGAAGTTTATC
TGATTGTGTAAATTATATTGTACAGGACAGCAAAATACAGCTTCCAATTATACAGCTGCGTAAAGTGTGG
GCTGAAGCAGTGCACTATGTGTCTGGACTAAAAGAAGACTATAGCAGGCTCTTTCAGGGACAAAGGGCAG
CAATGTTAAGTCTTCTTAGATATAATGCTAACTTAACAAAAATGAAGAACACTTTGATCTCAGCATCACA
ACAACTGAAAGCTAAATTGGAGTTTTTTCACAAAAGCATTCAGCTTGACTTGGAGAGATACAGCGAGCAG
ATGACGTATGGGATATCTTCAGAAAAAATGCTAAAAGCATGGAAAGAAATGGAAGAAAAGGCCATCCACT
ATGCTGAGGTTGGTGTCATTGGATACCTGGAGGATCAGATTATGTCTTTGCATGCTGAAATCATGGAGCT
ACAGAAGAGCCCCTATGGAAGACGTCAGGGAGACTTGATGGAATCTCTGGAACAGCGTGCCATTGATCTA
TATAAGCAGTTAAAACACAGACCTTCAGATCACTCCTACAGTGACAGCACAGAGATGGTGAAAATCATTG
TGCACACTGTGCAGAGTCAGGACCGTGTGCTCAAGGAGCTGTTTGGTCATTTGAGCAAGTTGTTGGGCTG
TAAGCAGAAGATTATTGATCTACTCCCTAAGGTGGAAGTGGCCCTCAGTAATATCAAAGAAGCTGACAAT
ACTGTCATGTTCATGCAGGGAAAAAGGCAGAAAGAAATATGGCATCTCCTTAAAATTGCCTGTACACAGA
GTTCTGCCCGGTCCCTTGTAGGATCCAGTCTAGAAGGTGCAGTAACCCCTCAGACATCAGCATGGCTGCC
CCCGACTTCAGCAGAACATGATCATTCTCTGTCATGTGTGGTAACTCCTCAAGATGGGGAGACTTCAGCA
CAAATGATAGAAGAAAATTTGAACTGCCTTGGCCATTTAAGCACTATTATTCATGAGGCAAATGAGGAAC
AGGGCAATAGTATGATGAATCTTGATTGGAGTTGGTTAACAGAAGGATCCGGCGCAACAAACTTCTCTCT
GCTGAAACAAGCCGGAGATGTCGAAGAGAATCCTGGACCGATGAAAAAGCCTGAACTCACCGCGACGTCT
GTCGAGAAGTTTCTGATCGAAAAGTTCGACAGCGTCTCCGACCTGATGCAGCTCTCGGAGGGCGAAGAAT
CTCGTGCTTTCAGCTTCGATGTAGGAGGGCGTGGATATGTCCTGCGGGTAAATAGCTGCGCCGATGGTTT
CTACAAAGATCGTTATGTTTATCGGCACTTTGCATCGGCCGCGCTCCCGATTCCGGAAGTGCTTGACATT
GGGGAATTCAGCGAGAGCCTGACCTATTGCATCTCCCGCCGTGCACAGGGTGTCACGTTGCAAGACCTGC
CTGAAACCGAACTGCCCGCTGTTCTGCAGCCGGTCGCGGAGGCCATGGATGCGATCGCTGCGGCCGATCT
TAGCCAGACGAGCGGGTTCGGCCCATTCGGACCGCAAGGAATCGGTCAATACACTACATGGCGTGATTTC
ATATGCGCGATTGCTGATCCCCATGTGTATCACTGGCAAACTGTGATGGACGACACCGTCAGTGCGTCCG
TCGCGCAGGCTCTCGATGAGCTGATGCTTTGGGCCGAGGACTGCCCCGAAGTCCGGCACCTCGTGCACGC
GGATTTCGGCTCCAACAATGTCCTGACGGACAATGGCCGCATAACAGCGGTCATTGACTGGAGCGAGGCG
ATGTTCGGGGATTCCCAATACGAGGTCGCCAACATCTTCTTCTGGAGGCCGTGGTTGGCTTGTATGGAGC
AGCAGACGCGCTACTTCGAGCGGAGGCATCCGGAGCTTGCAGGATCGCCGCGGCTCCGGGCGTATATGCT
CCGCATTGGTCTTGACCAACTCTATCAGAGCTTGGTTGACGGCAATTTCGATGATGCAGCTTGGGCGCAG
GGTCGATGCGACGCAATCGTCCGATCCGGAGCCGGGACTGTCGGGCGTACACAAATCGCCCGCAGAAGCG
CGGCCGTCTGGACCGATGGCTGTGTAGAAGTACTCGCCGATAGTGGAAACCGACGCCCCAGCACTCGTCC
GAGGGCAAAGGAATAAGTTAGAACTATTTCCTGGCTGTTACGCGTGTACCTACAAGCTAAAAAGCTACTG
ACGGGCTTGTTAAACAGTGAACCGCCCGCCCCACGACCCGCAGCGCCCGACCGAAAGGAGCGCACGACCC
CATGCATCGAACAAAAGAAAAGGGGGGACTGGAAGGGCTAATTCACTCCCAACGAAGACAAGATATCATA
ACTTCGTATAGCATACATTATACGAAGTTATCGGCTAGCTGGTCCGGACTGTACTGGGTCTCTCTGGTTA
GACCAGATCTGAGCCTGGGAGCTCTCTGGCTAACTAGGGAACCCACTGCTTAAGCCTCAATAAAGCTTGC
CTTGAGTGCTTCAAGTAGTGTGTGCCCGTCTGTTGTGTGACTCTGGTAACTAGAGATCCCTCAGACCCTT
TTAGTCAGTGTGGAAAATCTCTAGCAGGGCCCGTTTAAACCCGCTGATCAGCCTCGACTGTGCCTTCTAG
TTGCCAGCCATCTGTTGTTTGCCCCTCCCCCGTGCCTTCCTTGACCCTGGAAGGTGCCACTCCCACTGTC
CTTTCCTAATAAAATGAGGAAATTGCATCGCATTGTCTGAGTAGGTGTCATTCTATTCTGGGGGGTGGGG
TGGGGCAGGACAGCAAGGGGGAGGATTGGGAAGACAATAGCAGGCATGCTGGGGATGCGGTGGGCTCTAT
GGCTTCTGAGGCGGAAAGAACCAGCTGGGGCTCTAGGGGGTATCCCC
[124 nt withheld, positions 8028-8151]
C
[91 nt withheld, positions 8153-8243]
A
[49 nt withheld, positions 8245-8293]
CCTTTGACGTTGGAGTCCACGTTCTTT
[37 nt withheld, positions 8321-8357]
ACCCTATCTCGGTCTATTCTTTTGATTTATAAGGGATTTTGCCGATTTCGGCCTATTGGTTAAAAAATGA
GCTGATTTAACAAAAATTTAACGCGAATTAATTCTGTGGAATGTGTGTCAGTTAGGGTGTGGAAAGTCCC
CAGGCTCCCCAGCAGGCAGAAGTATGCAAAGCATGCATCTCAATTAGTCAGCAACCAGGTGTGGAAAGTC
CCCAGGCTCCCCAGCAGGCAGAAGTATGCAAAGCATGCATCTCAATTAGTCAGCAACCATAGTCCCGCCC
CTAACTCCGCCCATCCCGCCCCTAACTCCGCCCAGTTCCGCCCATTCTCCGCCCCATGGCTGACTAATTT
TTTTTATTTATGCAGAGGCCGAGGCCGCCTCTGCCTCTGAGCTATTCCAGAAGTAGTGAGGAGGCTTTTT
TGGAGGCCTAGGCTTTTGCAAAAAGCTCCCGGGAGCTTGTATATCCATTTTCGGATCTGATCAGCACGTG
TTGACAATTAATCATCGGCATAGTATATCGGCATAGTATAATACGACAAGGTGAGGAACTAAACCATGGC
CAAGTTGACCAGTGCCGTTCCGGTGCTCACCGCGCGCGACGTCGCCGGAGCGGTCGAGTTCTGGACCGAC
CGGCTCGGGTTCTCCCGGGACTTCGTGGAGGACGACTTCGCCGGTGTGGTCCGGGACGACGTGACCCTGT
TCATCAGCGCGGTCCAGGACCAGGTGGTGCCGGACAACACCCTGGCCTGGGTGTGGGTGCGCGGCCTGGA
CGAGCTGTACGCCGAGTGGTCGGAGGTCGTGTCCACGAACTTCCGGGACGCCTCCGGGCCGGCCATGACC
GAGATCGGCGAGCAGCCGTGGGGGCGGGAGTTCGCCCTGCGCGACCCGGCCGGCAACTGCGTGCACTTCG
TGGCCGAGGAGCAGGACTGACACGTGCTACGAGATTTCGATTCCACCGCCGCCTTCTATGAAAGGTTGGG
CTTCGGAATCGTTTTCCGGGACGCCGGCTGGATGATCCTCCAGCGCGGGGATCTCATGCTGGAGTTCTTC
GCCCACCCCAACTTGTTTATTGCAGCTTATAATGGTTACAAATAAAGCAATAGCATCACAAATTTCACAA
ATAAAGCATTTTTTTCACTGCATTCTAGTTGTGGTTTGTCCAAACTCATCAATGTATCTTATCATGTCTG
TATACCGTCGACCTCTAGCTAGAGCTTGGCGTAATCATGGTCATAGCTGTTTCCTGTGTGAAATTGTTAT
CCGCTCACAATTCCACACAACATACGAGCCGGAAGCATAAAGTGTAAAGCCTGGGGTGCCTAATGAGTGA
GCTAACTCACATTAATTGCGTTGCGCTCACTGCCCGCTTTCCAGTCGGGAAACCTGTCGTGCCAGCTGCA
TTAATGAATCGGCCAACGCGCGGGGAGAGGCGGTTTGCGTATTGGGCGCTCTTCCGCTTCCTCGCTCACT
GACTCGCTGCGCTCGGTCGTTCGGCTGCGGCGAGCGGTATCAGCTCACTCAAAGGCGGTAATACGGTTAT
CCACAGAATCAGGGGATAACGCAGGAAAGAACATGTGAGCAAAAGGCCAGCAAAAGGCCAGGAACCGTAA
AAAGGCCGCGTTGCTGGCGTTTTTCCATAGGCTCCGCCCCCCTGACGAGCATCACAAAAATCGACGCTCA
AGTCAGAGGTGGCGAAACCCGACAGGACTATAAAGATACCAGGCGTTTCCCCCTGGAAGCTCCCTCGTGC
GCTCTCCTGTTCCGACCCTGCCGCTTACCGGATACCTGTCCGCCTTTCTCCCTTCGGGAAGCGTGGCGCT
TTCTCATAGCTCACGCTGTAGGTATCTCAGTTCGGTGTAGGTCGTTCGCTCCAAGCTGGGCTGTGTGCAC
GAACCCCCCGTTCAGCCCGACCGCTGCGCCTTATCCGGTAACTATCGTCTTGAGTCCAACCCGGTAAGAC
ACGACTTATCGCCACTGGCAGCAGCCACTGGTAACAGGATTAGCAGAGCGAGGTATGTAGGCGGTGCTAC
AGAGTTCTTGAAGTGGTGGCCTAACTACGGCTACACTAGAAGAACAGTATTTGGTATCTGCGCTCTGCTG
AAGCCAGTTACCTTCGGAAAAAGAGTTGGTAGCTCTTGATCCGGCAAACAAACCACCGCTGGTAGCGGTG
GTTTTTTTGTTTGCAAGCAGCAGATTACGCGCAGAAAAAAAGGATCTCAAGAAGATCCTTTGATCTTTTC
TACGGGGTCTGACGCTCAGTGGAACGAAAACTCACGTTAAGGGATTTTGGTCATGAGATTATCAAAAAGG
ATCTTCACCTAGATCCTTTTAAATTAAAAATGAAGTTTTAAATCAATCTAAAGTATATATGAGTAAACTT
GGTCTGACAGTTACCAATGCTTAATCAGTGAGGCACCTATCTCAGCGATCTGTCTATTTCGTTCATCCAT
AGTTGCCTGACTCCCCGTCGTGTAGATAACTACGATACGGGAGGGCTTACCATCTGGCCCCAGTGCTGCA
ATGATACCGCGAGACCCACGCTCACCGGCTCCAGATTTATCAGCAATAAACCAGCCAGCCGGAAGGGCCG
AGCGCAGAAGTGGTCCTGCAACTTTATCCGCCTCCATCCAGTCTATTAATTGTTGCCGGGAAGCTAGAGT
AAGTAGTTCGCCAGTTAATAGTTTGCGCAACGTTGTTGCCATTGCTACAGGCATCGTGGTGTCACGCTCG
TCGTTTGGTATGGCTTCATTCAGCTCCGGTTCCCAACGATCAAGGCGAGTTACATGATCCCCCATGTTGT
GCAAAAAAGCGGTTAGCTCCTTCGGTCCTCCGATCGTTGTCAGAAGTAAGTTGGCCGCAGTGTTATCACT
CATGGTTATGGCAGCACTGCATAATTCTCTTACTGTCATGCCATCCGTAAGATGCTTTTCTGTGACTGGT
GAGTACTCAACCAAGTCATTCTGAGAATAGTGTATGCGGCGACCGAGTTGCTCTTGCCCGGCGTCAATAC
GGGATAATACCGCGCCACATAGCAGAACTTTAAAAGTGCTCATCATTGGAAAACGTTCTTCGGGGCGAAA
ACTCTCAAGGATCTTACCGCTGTTGAGATCCAGTTCGATGTAACCCACTCGTGCACCCAACTGATCTTCA
GCATCTTTTACTTTCACCAGCGTTTCTGGGTGAGCAAAAACAGGAAGGCAAAATGCCGCAAAAAAGGGAA
TAAGGGCGACACGGAAATGTTGAATACTCATACTCTTCCTTTTTCAATATTATTGAAGCATTTATCAGGG
TTATTGTCTCATGAGCGGATACATATTTGAATGTATTTAGAAAAATAAACAAATAGGGGTTCCGCGCACA
TTTCCCCGAAAAGTGCCACCTGAC
